Addgene plasmid #26767: pAdEasy mCherry-Tubulin
Depositing lab: Torsten Wittmann. Depositing organization: University of California, San Francisco (UCSF). Publication: Analysis of microtubule dynamic instability using a plus-end growth marker. Matov A, Applegate K, Kumar P, Thoma C, Krek W, Danuser G, Wittmann T. Nat Methods. 2010 Sep . 7(9):761-8. 10.1038/nmeth.1493 PubMed 20729842.
Backbone
  Vector backbone: pAdEasy-1
  Backbone manufacturer: Stratagene, ATCC
  Backbone size w/o insert (bp): 33414
  Vector type: Mammalian Expression, Adenoviral
Growth in bacteria
  Bacterial resistance: Kanamycin, 50 μg/mL
  Growth temperature: 37°C
  Growth strain: DH5alpha
  Copy number: Low Copy
Gene/Insert
  Gene/Insert name: Tubulin (alt name: TUBA1B)
  Species: H. sapiens (human)
  Insert size (bp): 1600
  Entrez Gene: TUBA1B (a.k.a. K-ALPHA-1)
  Tag / fusion protein: mCherry (N terminal on insert)
  Cloning method: Restriction Enzyme
  Sequencing primers: 5′ CMV-F, mCherry-F
Terms and licenses: Academic/Nonprofit Terms; Industry Terms: Not Available to Industry
Depositor comments: mCherry-Tubulin was cloned into pShuttle-CMV between KpnI and NotI then recombined into pAdEasy-1 AdEasy is a registered trademark of the Johns Hopkins University.
How to cite: pAdEasy mCherry-Tubulin was a gift from Torsten Wittmann (Addgene plasmid # 26767 ; http://n2t.net/addgene:26767 ; RRID:Addgene_26767)
