[The description below was written by a language model from this plasmid's Addgene catalogue record.]
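Description:
pAdEasy mCherry-Tubulin is a recombinant adenoviral plasmid for mammalian expression, built on the large pAdEasy-1 backbone (about 33.4 kb before insertion). According to the depositor's notes, the mCherry-tubulin cassette was first cloned by restriction enzyme cloning into the pShuttle-CMV transfer vector between KpnI and NotI, and this shuttle was then recombined into pAdEasy-1. In the AdEasy system, this homologous recombination step moves the expression cassette and the shuttle's plasmid sequences into the adenoviral genome. That is consistent with the final construct being selected with kanamycin. It is maintained in bacteria as a low-copy plasmid, as expected for a construct of this size.

The payload is human alpha-tubulin (TUBA1B, also known as K-ALPHA-1), listed as an insert of roughly 1.6 kb, with the red fluorescent protein mCherry fused to its N terminus. The record does not explicitly list a promoter. However, the pShuttle-CMV origin and the use of a CMV forward sequencing primer indicate that the fusion is driven by the CMV immediate-early promoter, giving strong constitutive expression in mammalian cells. No feature table is provided, so the exact arrangement of adenoviral elements, polyadenylation signal and replication origin cannot be confirmed from the record.

Constructs of this type are generally used to produce adenovirus particles that deliver the transgene efficiently to a wide range of mammalian cells, including those that are hard to transfect. Here the labelled tubulin incorporates into microtubules so that they can be seen by live-cell fluorescence microscopy. This fits the associated publication, which analyses microtubule dynamic instability.
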