>Addgene plasmid #26767 | pAdEasy mCherry-Tubulin | addgene partial sequence | sequence record 33013 | 26767 with mCherry-F
ACCCCGAGGACGGCGCCCTGAAGGGCGAGATCAAGCAGAGGCTGAAGCTGAAGGACGGCGGCCACTACGA
CGCTGAGGTCAAGACCACCTACAAGGCCAAGAAGCCCGTGCAGCTGCCCGGCGCCTACAACGTCAACATC
AAGTTGGACATCACCTCCCACAACGAGGACTACACCATCGTGGAACAGTACGAACGCGCCGAGGGCCGCC
ACTCCACCGGCGGCATGGACGAGCTGTACAAGTCCGGACTCAGATCTCGGGCGCGTGAGTGCATCTCCAT
CCACGTTGGCCAGGCTGGTGTCCAGATTGGCAATGCCTGCTGGGAGCTCTACTGCCTGGAACACGGCATC
CAGCCCGATGGCCAGATGCCAAGTGACAAGACCATTGGGGGAGGAGATGACTCCTTCAACACCTTCTTCA
GTGAGACGGGCGCTGGCAAGCACGTGCCCCGGGCTGTGTTTGTAGACTTGGAACCCACAGTCATTGATGA
AGTTCGCACTGGCACCTACCGCCAGCTCTTCCACCCTGAGCAGCTCATCACAGGCAAGGAAGATGCTGCC
AATAACTATGCCCGAGGGCACTACACCATTGGCAAGGAGATCATTGACCTTGTGTTGGACCGAATTCGCA
AGCTGGCTGACCAGTGCACCGGCCTTCAGGGCTTCTTGGTTTTCCACAGCTTTGGTGGGGGAACTGGTTC
TGGGTTCACCTCCCTGCTCATGGAACGTCTCTC
